Addgene plasmid #54117: mEmerald-H4-23
Purpose: Localization: Nucleus/Histones, Excitation: 487, Emission: 509
Depositing lab: Michael Davidson. Depositing organization: Florida State University, Tallahassee.
Backbone
  Vector backbone: mEmerald
  Backbone size w/o insert (bp): 4750
  Vector type: Mammalian Expression
  Selectable markers: Neomycin (select with G418)
Growth in bacteria
  Bacterial resistance: Kanamycin, 50 μg/mL
  Growth temperature: 37°C
  Growth strain: DH5alpha
  Copy number: High Copy
Gene/Insert
  Gene/Insert name: H4 (alt names: Human Histone H4; NM_021968.3)
  Species: H. sapiens (human)
  Entrez Gene: HIST1H4J (a.k.a. H4/e, H4F2iv, H4FE, dJ160A22.2)
  Promoter: CMV
  Tag / fusion protein: mEmerald (C terminal on backbone)
  Cloning method: Unknown
  Sequencing primers: 5′ CMV-F; 3′ SV40pA-R
Terms and licenses: Academic/Nonprofit Terms; Industry Terms
Depositor comments: Human Histone H4. Excitation = 487; Emission = 509. Localization data: Nucleus/Histones
How to cite: mEmerald-H4-23 was a gift from Michael Davidson (Addgene plasmid # 54117 ; http://n2t.net/addgene:54117 ; RRID:Addgene_54117)
