[The description below was written by a language model from this plasmid's Addgene catalogue record.]
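Description:
mEmerald-H4-23 is a mammalian expression plasmid that produces human histone H4 (the HIST1H4J gene product) fused to the green fluorescent protein mEmerald. It is built on an mEmerald backbone of about 4.75 kb before insertion of the histone coding sequence. The plasmid is maintained in E. coli as a high-copy plasmid under kanamycin selection. For mammalian cells it carries a neomycin resistance marker, so stably transfected populations can be selected with G418. The record does not list the origin of replication or give a feature map, and the cloning method used to insert H4 is recorded as unknown.

Expression is driven by the CMV promoter, a strong constitutive viral promoter widely used in mammalian cell lines. The listed 3′ sequencing primer implies that the transcript ends at an SV40 polyadenylation signal. mEmerald is recorded as a C-terminal tag supplied by the backbone, so H4 sits upstream and the fluorescent protein follows it in a single fusion polypeptide. The "23" in the name may refer to a linker between the two parts, but the record does not explain it.

Because H4 is a core nucleosomal histone, the fusion is expected to incorporate into chromatin and label the nucleus, matching the stated nucleus/histone localization. With an excitation peak of 487 nm and an emission peak of 509 nm, it can be imaged with standard green-channel optics. It serves as a fluorescent marker for visualising nuclei and chromatin in transfected mammalian cells.
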