>Addgene plasmid #54117 | mEmerald-H4-23 | depositor partial sequence | sequence record 84288 | insert sequence
ACGTCAGATCCGCTAGCCGCCACC
[309 nt withheld, positions 25-333]
GATCTCGAGCTCAAGCTTCGAATTCTGCAGTCGACGGTACCGCGGGCCCGGGATCCACCGGTCGCCACCA
TGGTGAGCAAGGGCGAGGAGCTGTTCACCGGGGTGGTGCCCATCCTGGTCGAGCTGGACGGCGACGTAAA
CGGCCACAAGTTCAGCGTGTCCGGCGAGGGCGAGGGCGATGCCACCTACGGCAAGCTGACCCTGAAGTTC
ATCTGCACCACCGGCAAGCTGCCCGTGCCCTGGCCCACCCTCGTGACCACCTTGACCTACGGCGTGCAGT
GCTTCGCCCGCTACCCCGACCACATGAAGCAGCACGACTTCTTCAAGTCCGCCATGCCCGAAGGCTACGT
CCAGGAGCGCACCATCTTCTTCAAGGACGACGGCAACTACAAGACCCGCGCCGAGGTGAAGTTCGAGGGC
GACACCCTGGTGAACCGCATCGAGCTGAAGGGCATCGACTTCAAGGAGGACGGCAACATCCTGGGGCACA
AGCTGGAGTACAACTACAACAGCCACAAGGTCTATATCACCGCCGACAAGCAGAAGAACGGCATCAAGGT
GAACTTCAAGACCCGCCACAACATCGAGGACGGCAGCGTGCAGCTCGCCGACCACTACCAGCAGAACACC
CCCATCGGCGACGGCCCCGTGCTGCTGCCCGACAACCACTACCTGAGCACCCAGTCCAAGCTGAGCAAAG
ACCCCAACGAGAAGCGCGATCACATGGTCCTGCTGGAGTTCGTGACCGCCGCCGGGATCACTCTCGGCAT
GGACGAGCTGTACAAGTAAGCGGCCGCGACTCTAGATCATAATCAGCCATACCACATT
