>Addgene plasmid #54117 | mEmerald-H4-23 | addgene partial sequence | sequence record 89345 | EGFP-N 5'-CGTCGCCGTCCAGCTCGACCAG-3'
GCTCCTCGCCCTTGCTCACCATGGTGGCGACCGGTGGATCCCGGGCCCGCGGTACCGTCGACTGCAGAAT
TCGAAGCTTGAGCTCGAGATC
[309 nt withheld, positions 92-400]
GGTGGCGGCTAGCGGATCTGACGGTTCACTAAACCAGCTCTGCTTATATAGACCTCCCACCGTACACGCC
TACCGCCCATTTGCGTCAATGGGGCGGAGTTGTTACGACATTTTGGAAAGTCCCGTTGATTTTGGTGCCA
AAACAAACTCCCATTGACGTCAATGGGGTGGAGACTTGGAAATCCCCGTGAGTCAAACCGCTATCCACGC
CCATTGATGTACTGCCAAAACCGCATCACCATGGTAATAGCGATGACTAATACGTAGATGTACTGCCAAG
TAGGAAAGTCCCATAAGGTCATGTACTGGGCATAATGCCAGGCGGGCCATTTACCGTCATTGACGTCAAT
AGGGGGCGTACTTGGCATATGATACACTTGATGTACTGCCAAGTGGGCAGTTTACCGTAAATACTCCACC
CATTGACGTCAATGGAAAGTCCCTATTGGCGTTACTATGGGAACATACGTCATTATTGACGTCAATGGGC
GGGGGTCGTTGGGCGGTCAGCCAGGCGGGCCATTTACCGTAAGTTATGTAACGCGGAACTCCATATATGG
GCTATGACTAATGACCCCGTAATTGATTACTATTA
